Addgene plasmid #56112: FusionRed-Dectin1A-N-10
Purpose: Localization: Membrane, Excitation: 580, Emission: 608
Depositing lab: Michael Davidson. Depositing organization: Florida State University, Tallahassee. Publication: A monomeric red fluorescent protein with low cytotoxicity. Shemiakina II, Ermakova GV, Cranfill PJ, Baird MA, Evans RA, Souslova EA, Staroverov DB, Gorokhovatsky AY, Putintseva EV, Gorodnicheva TV, Chepurnykh TV, Strukova L, Lukyanov S, Zaraisky AG, Davidson MW, Chudakov DM, Shcherbo D. Nat Commun. 2012;3:1204. doi: 10.1038/ncomms2208. PubMed 23149748.
Backbone
  Vector backbone: FusionRed-N1
  Backbone size w/o insert (bp): 4750
  Vector type: Mammalian Expression
  Selectable markers: Neomycin (select with G418)
Growth in bacteria
  Bacterial resistance: Kanamycin, 50 μg/mL
  Growth temperature: 37°C
  Growth strain: DH5alpha
  Copy number: High Copy
Gene/Insert
  Gene/Insert name: Dectin1A (alt name: NP_922938.1)
  Species: H. sapiens (human)
  Entrez Gene: CLEC7A (a.k.a. BGR, CANDF4, CD369, CLECSF12, DECTIN1, SCARE2)
  Promoter: CMV
  Tag / fusion protein: FusionRed (C terminal on backbone)
  Cloning method: Unknown
  Sequencing primers: 5′ CMV-F; 3′ SV40pA-R
Terms and licenses: Academic/Nonprofit Terms; Industry Terms
Depositor comments: mKate2.7C = FusionRed. Excitation = 580; Emission = 608
How to cite: FusionRed-Dectin1A-N-10 was a gift from Michael Davidson (Addgene plasmid # 56112 ; http://n2t.net/addgene:56112 ; RRID:Addgene_56112)
