[The description below was written by a language model from this plasmid's Addgene catalogue record.]
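Description:
FusionRed-Dectin1A-N-10 is a mammalian expression plasmid built on the FusionRed-N1 backbone (about 4.75 kb without insert), an N1-style fluorescent protein fusion vector. It is maintained in E. coli as a high-copy plasmid under kanamycin selection, and it carries a neomycin resistance marker that allows G418 selection of transfected mammalian cells. No feature table is provided with the record, so the replication origins and the exact layout of the selection cassette are not stated. The use of an SV40 polyA reverse sequencing primer suggests that an SV40 polyadenylation signal lies downstream of the fusion.

The payload is human Dectin-1 isoform A, the product of the CLEC7A gene (also known as CD369 or CLECSF12). It is expressed from the CMV promoter, with FusionRed supplied by the backbone and fused to its C terminus. Dectin-1 is a C-type lectin pattern-recognition receptor best known for binding fungal beta-glucans. As a membrane protein, it directs the fluorescent tag to the membrane, which is the localization given in the record. FusionRed, which the depositor notes is the same as mKate2.7C, is a monomeric red fluorescent protein developed for low cytotoxicity, with an excitation peak at 580 nm and an emission peak at 608 nm. The "N-10" in the name probably refers to the N1-type fusion orientation and a linker of about ten residues, but the record does not confirm this, and the cloning method is listed as unknown.

The construct is typically used as a red membrane localization marker, or to image Dectin-1 distribution and trafficking in live or fixed mammalian cells by fluorescence microscopy.
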