>Addgene plasmid #56112 | FusionRed-Dectin1A-N-10 | depositor partial sequence | sequence record 87019 | insert sequence
AGATCCGCTAGCGCCACCATGGAATATCATCCTGATTTAGAAAATTTGGATGAAGATGGATATACTCAAT
TACACTTCGACTCTCAAAGCAATACCAGGATAGCTGTTGTTTCAGAGAAAGGATCGTGTGCTGCATCTCC
TCCTTGGCGCCTCATTGCTGTAATTTTGGGAATCCTATGCTTGGTAATACTGGTGATAGCTGTGGTCCTG
GGTACCATGGCTATTTGGAGATCCAATTCAGGAAGCAACACATTGGAGAATGGCTACTTTCTATCAAGAA
ATAAAGAGAACCACAGTCAACCCACACAATCATCTTTAGAAGACAGTGTGACTCCTACCAAAGCTGTCAA
AACCACAGGGGTTCTTTCCAGCCCTTGTCCTCCTAATTGGATTATATATGAGAAGAGCTGTTATCTATTC
AGCATGTCACTAAATTCCTGGGATGGAAGTAAAAGACAATGCTGGCAACTGGGCTCTAATCTCCTAAAGA
TAGACAGCTCAAATGAATTGGGATTTATAGTAAAACAAGTGTCTTCCCAACCTGATAATTCATTTTGGAT
AGGCCTTTCTCGGCCCCAGACTGAAGTACCATGGCTCTGGGAGGATGGATCAACATTCTCTTCTAACTTA
TTTCAGATCAGAACCACAGCTACCCAAGAAAACCCATCTCCAAATTGTGTATGGATTCACGTGTCAGTCA
TTTATGACCAACTGTGTAGTGTGCCCTCATATAGTATTTGTGAGAAGAAGTTTTCAATGAGCTCCGGAGG
GGATCCACCGGTCGCCACCATGGTGAGCGAGCTGATTAAGGAGAACATGCCCATGAAGCTGTACATGGAG
GGCACCGTGAACAACCACCACTTCAAGTGCACATCCGAGGGCGAAGGCAAGCCCTACGAGGGCACCCAGA
CCATGAGAATCAAGGTCGTCGAGGGCGGCCCTCTCCCCTTCGCCTTCGACATCCTGGCTACCAGCTTCAT
GTACGGCAGCAGAACCTTCATCAAGCACCCTCCGGGCATCCCCGACTTCTTTAAGCAGTCCTTCCCTGAG
GGCTTCACATGGGAGAGAGTCACCACATACGAAGACGGGGGCGTGCTGACCGCTACCCAGGACACCAGCC
TCCAGGACGGCTGCCTCATCTACAACGTCAAGGTTAGAGGGGTGAACTTCCCAGCCAACGGCCCTGTGAT
GCAGAAGAAAACACTCGGCTGGGAGGCCTCCACCGAGACGATGTACCCCGCTGACGGCGGCCTGGAAGGC
GCATGTGACATGGCCCTGAAGCTCGTGGGCGGGGGCCACCTGATCTGCAACCTTGAGACCACATACAGAT
CCAAGAAACCCGCTACGAACCTCAAGATGCCCGGCGTCTACAACGTGGACCACAGACTGGAAAGAATCAA
GGAGGCCGACGATGAGACCTACGTCGAGCAGCACGAGGTGGCTGTGGCCAGATACTCTACTGGTGGCGCT
GGTGATGGAGGTAAATGAGCGGCCGCGACTCTAGATCATAA
