LOCUS       Exported 5406 bp ds-DNA circular SYN 12-MAY-2021
DEFINITION  Localization: Membrane, Excitation: 580, Emission: 608.
ACCESSION   .
VERSION     .
KEYWORDS    FusionRed-Dectin1A-N-10
SOURCE      synthetic DNA construct
  ORGANISM  synthetic DNA construct
REFERENCE   1 (bases 1 to 5406)
  AUTHORS   Shemiakina II, Ermakova GV, Cranfill PJ, Baird MA, Evans RA,
            Souslova EA, Staroverov DB, Gorokhovatsky AY, Putintseva EV,
            Gorodnicheva TV, Chepurnykh TV, Strukova L, Lukyanov S, Zaraisky AG,
            Davidson MW, Chudakov DM, Shcherbo D
  TITLE     A monomeric red fluorescent protein with low cytotoxicity.
  JOURNAL   Nat Commun. 2012;3:1204. doi: 10.1038/ncomms2208.
  PUBMED    23149748
REFERENCE   2 (bases 1 to 5406)
  AUTHORS   .
  TITLE     Direct Submission
  JOURNAL   Exported May 12, 2021 from SnapGene Server 1.1.58
            http://www.snapgene.com
FEATURES             Location/Qualifiers
     source          1..5406
                     /organism="synthetic DNA construct"
                     /mol_type="other DNA"
     enhancer        1..304
                     /label=CMV enhancer
                     /note="human cytomegalovirus immediate early enhancer"
     promoter        305..508
                     /label=CMV promoter
                     /note="human cytomegalovirus (CMV) immediate early
                     promoter"
     primer_bind     459..479
                     /label=CMV-F
                     /note="Human CMV immediate early promoter, forward primer"
     regulatory      537..546
                     /regulatory_class="other"
                     /note="vertebrate consensus sequence for strong initiation
                     of translation (Kozak, 1987)"
     regulatory      1308..1317
                     /regulatory_class="other"
                     /note="vertebrate consensus sequence for strong initiation
                     of translation (Kozak, 1987)"
     CDS             1314..2012
                     /codon_start=1
                     /product="monomeric red fluorescent protein optimized for
                     use as a fusion tag (Shemiakina et al., 2012)"
                     /label=FusionRed
                     /note="mammalian codon-optimized"
                     /translation="MVSELIKENMPMKLYMEGTVNNHHFKCTSEGEGKPYEGTQTMRIK
                     VVEGGPLPFAFDILATSFMYGSRTFIKHPPGIPDFFKQSFPEGFTWERVTTYEDGGVLT
                     ATQDTSLQDGCLIYNVKVRGVNFPANGPVMQKKTLGWEASTETMYPADGGLEGACDMAL
                     KLVGGGHLICNLETTYRSKKPATNLKMPGVYNVDHRLERIKEADDETYVEQHEVAVARY
                     STGGAGDGGK"
     polyA_signal    2134..2255
                     /label=SV40 poly(A) signal
                     /note="SV40 polyadenylation signal"
     primer_bind     complement(2171..2190)
                     /label=SV40pA-R
                     /note="SV40 polyA, reverse primer"
     primer_bind     2225..2244
                     /label=EBV-rev
                     /note="SV40 polyA terminator, reverse primer"
     rep_origin      complement(2262..2717)
                     /direction=LEFT
                     /label=f1 ori
                     /note="f1 bacteriophage origin of replication; arrow
                     indicates direction of (+) strand synthesis"
     primer_bind     complement(2399..2420)
                     /label=F1ori-F
                     /note="F1 origin, forward primer"
     primer_bind     2611..2630
                     /label=F1ori-R
                     /note="F1 origin, reverse primer"
     promoter        2744..2848
                     /gene="bla"
                     /label=AmpR promoter
     promoter        2850..3207
                     /label=SV40 promoter
                     /note="SV40 enhancer and early promoter"
     primer_bind     complement(2873..2893)
                     /label=pBABE 3'
                     /note="SV40 enhancer, reverse primer for pBABE vectors"
     rep_origin      3058..3193
                     /label=SV40 ori
                     /note="SV40 origin of replication"
     primer_bind     3120..3139
                     /label=SV40pro-F
                     /note="SV40 promoter/origin, forward primer"
     CDS             3242..4036
                     /codon_start=1
                     /gene="aph(3')-II (or nptII)"
                     /product="aminoglycoside phosphotransferase from Tn5"
                     /label=NeoR/KanR
                     /note="confers resistance to neomycin, kanamycin, and G418
                     (Geneticin(R))"
                     /translation="MIEQDGLHAGSPAAWVERLFGYDWAQQTIGCSDAAVFRLSAQGRP
                     VLFVKTDLSGALNELQDEAARLSWLATTGVPCAAVLDVVTEAGRDWLLLGEVPGQDLLS
                     SHLAPAEKVSIMADAMRRLHTLDPATCPFDHQAKHRIERARTRMEAGLVDQDDLDEEHQ
                     GLAPAELFARLKASMPDGEDLVVTHGDACLPNIMVENGRFSGFIDCGRLGVADRYQDIA
                     LATRDIAEELGGEWADRFLVLYGIAAPDSQRIAFYRLLDEFF"
     primer_bind     complement(3296..3315)
                     /label=Neo-R
                     /note="Neomycin resistance gene, reverse primer"
     primer_bind     3906..3925
                     /label=Neo-F
                     /note="Neomycin resistance gene, forward primer"
     primer_bind     complement(4224..4243)
                     /label=TK-pA-R
                     /note="Thymidine kinase polyA, reverse primer"
     polyA_signal    4268..4315
                     /label=HSV TK poly(A) signal
                     /note="herpes simplex virus thymidine kinase
                     polyadenylation signal (Cole and Stacy, 1985)"
     rep_origin      4644..5232
                     /direction=RIGHT
                     /label=ori
                     /note="high-copy-number ColE1/pMB1/pBR322/pUC origin of
                     replication"
     primer_bind     5133..5152
                     /label=pBR322ori-F
                     /note="pBR322 origin, forward primer"
ORIGIN
        1 cgttacataa cttacggtaa atggcccgcc tggctgaccg cccaacgacc cccgcccatt
       61 gacgtcaata atgacgtatg ttcccatagt aacgccaata gggactttcc attgacgtca
      121 atgggtggag tatttacggt aaactgccca cttggcagta catcaagtgt atcatatgcc
      181 aagtacgccc cctattgacg tcaatgacgg taaatggccc gcctggcatt atgcccagta
      241 catgacctta tgggactttc ctacttggca gtacatctac gtattagtca tcgctattac
      301 catggtgatg cggttttggc agtacatcaa tgggcgtgga tagcggtttg actcacgggg
      361 atttccaagt ctccacccca ttgacgtcaa tgggagtttg ttttggcacc aaaatcaacg
      421 ggactttcca aaatgtcgta acaactccgc cccattgacg caaatgggcg gtaggcgtgt
      481 acggtgggag gtctatataa gcagagctgg tttagtgaac cgtcagatcc gctagcgcca
      541 ccatggaata tcatcctgat ttagaaaatt tggatgaaga tggatatact caattacact
      601 tcgactctca aagcaatacc aggatagctg ttgtttcaga gaaaggatcg tgtgctgcat
      661 ctcctccttg gcgcctcatt gctgtaattt tgggaatcct atgcttggta atactggtga
      721 tagctgtggt cctgggtacc atggctattt ggagatccaa ttcaggaagc aacacattgg
      781 agaatggcta ctttctatca agaaataaag agaaccacag tcaacccaca caatcatctt
      841 tagaagacag tgtgactcct accaaagctg tcaaaaccac aggggttctt tccagccctt
      901 gtcctcctaa ttggattata tatgagaaga gctgttatct attcagcatg tcactaaatt
      961 cctgggatgg aagtaaaaga caatgctggc aactgggctc taatctccta aagatagaca
     1021 gctcaaatga attgggattt atagtaaaac aagtgtcttc ccaacctgat aattcatttt
     1081 ggataggcct ttctcggccc cagactgaag taccatggct ctgggaggat ggatcaacat
     1141 tctcttctaa cttatttcag atcagaacca cagctaccca agaaaaccca tctccaaatt
     1201 gtgtatggat tcacgtgtca gtcatttatg accaactgtg tagtgtgccc tcatatagta
     1261 tttgtgagaa gaagttttca atgagctccg gaggggatcc accggtcgcc accatggtga
     1321 gcgagctgat taaggagaac atgcccatga agctgtacat ggagggcacc gtgaacaacc
     1381 accacttcaa gtgcacatcc gagggcgaag gcaagcccta cgagggcacc cagaccatga
     1441 gaatcaaggt cgtcgagggc ggccctctcc ccttcgcctt cgacatcctg gctaccagct
     1501 tcatgtacgg cagcagaacc ttcatcaagc accctccggg catccccgac ttctttaagc
     1561 agtccttccc tgagggcttc acatgggaga gagtcaccac atacgaagac gggggcgtgc
     1621 tgaccgctac ccaggacacc agcctccagg acggctgcct catctacaac gtcaaggtta
     1681 gaggggtgaa cttcccagcc aacggccctg tgatgcagaa gaaaacactc ggctgggagg
     1741 cctccaccga gacgatgtac cccgctgacg gcggcctgga aggcgcatgt gacatggccc
     1801 tgaagctcgt gggcgggggc cacctgatct gcaaccttga gaccacatac agatccaaga
     1861 aacccgctac gaacctcaag atgcccggcg tctacaacgt ggaccacaga ctggaaagaa
     1921 tcaaggaggc cgacgatgag acctacgtcg agcagcacga ggtggctgtg gccagatact
     1981 ctactggtgg cgctggtgat ggaggtaaat gagcggccgc gactctagat cataatcagc
     2041 cataccacat ttgtagaggt tttacttgct ttaaaaaacc tcccacacct ccccctgaac
     2101 ctgaaacata aaatgaatgc aattgttgtt gttaacttgt ttattgcagc ttataatggt
     2161 tacaaataaa gcaatagcat cacaaatttc acaaataaag catttttttc actgcattct
     2221 agttgtggtt tgtccaaact catcaatgta tcttaaggcg taaattgtaa gcgttaatat
     2281 tttgttaaaa ttcgcgttaa atttttgtta aatcagctca ttttttaacc aataggccga
     2341 aatcggcaaa atcccttata aatcaaaaga atagaccgag atagggttga gtgttgttcc
     2401 agtttggaac aagagtccac tattaaagaa cgtggactcc aacgtcaaag gnnnnnnnnn
     2461 nnnnnnnnnn nnnnnnnnnn nnnnnnnnnn nnnnnnnnnn tnnnnnnnnn nnnnnnnnnn
     2521 nnnnnnnnnn nnnnnnnnnn nnnnnnnnnn nnnnnnnnnn nnnnnnnnnn nnnnnnnnnn
     2581 nnnnnnnnnn nngnnnnnnn nnnnnnnnnn nnnnnnnnnn nnnnnnnnnn nnnnnnnnnn
     2641 nnnnnnnnnn nnnnnnnnnn nnnnnnnnnn nnnnnnnnnn nnnnnnnnnn nnnnnnnnnn
     2701 nnnnnnnnnn nnnnnnncag gtggcacttt tcggggaaat gtgcgcggaa cccctatttg
     2761 tttatttttc taaatacatt caaatatgta tccgctcatg agacaataac cctgataaat
     2821 gcttcaataa tattgaaaaa ggaagagtcc tgaggcggaa agaaccagct gtggaatgtg
     2881 tgtcagttag ggtgtggaaa gtccccaggc tccccagcag gcagaagtat gcaaagcatg
     2941 catctcaatt agtcagcaac caggtgtgga aagtccccag gctccccagc aggcagaagt
     3001 atgcaaagca tgcatctcaa ttagtcagca accatagtcc cgcccctaac tccgcccatc
     3061 ccgcccctaa ctccgcccag ttccgcccat tctccgcccc atggctgact aatttttttt
     3121 atttatgcag aggccgaggc cgcctcggcc tctgagctat tccagaagta gtgaggaggc
     3181 ttttttggag gcctaggctt ttgcaaagat cgatcaagag acaggatgag gatcgtttcg
     3241 catgattgaa caagatggat tgcacgcagg ttctccggcc gcttgggtgg agaggctatt
     3301 cggctatgac tgggcacaac agacaatcgg ctgctctgat gccgccgtgt tccggctgtc
     3361 agcgcagggg cgcccggttc tttttgtcaa gaccgacctg tccggtgccc tgaatgaact
     3421 gcaagacgag gcagcgcggc tatcgtggct ggccacgacg ggcgttcctt gcgcagctgt
     3481 gctcgacgtt gtcactgaag cgggaaggga ctggctgcta ttgggcgaag tgccggggca
     3541 ggatctcctg tcatctcacc ttgctcctgc cgagaaagta tccatcatgg ctgatgcaat
     3601 gcggcggctg catacgcttg atccggctac ctgcccattc gaccaccaag cgaaacatcg
     3661 catcgagcga gcacgtactc ggatggaagc cggtcttgtc gatcaggatg atctggacga
     3721 agagcatcag gggctcgcgc cagccgaact gttcgccagg ctcaaggcga gcatgcccga
     3781 cggcgaggat ctcgtcgtga cccatggcga tgcctgcttg ccgaatatca tggtggaaaa
     3841 tggccgcttt tctggattca tcgactgtgg ccggctgggt gtggcggacc gctatcagga
     3901 catagcgttg gctacccgtg atattgctga agagcttggc ggcgaatggg ctgaccgctt
     3961 cctcgtgctt tacggtatcg ccgctcccga ttcgcagcgc atcgccttct atcgccttct
     4021 tgacgagttc ttctgagcgg gactctgggg ttcgaaatga ccgaccaagc gacgcccaac
     4081 ctgccatcac gagatttcga ttccaccgcc gccttctatg aaaggttggg cttcggaatc
     4141 gttttccggg acgccggctg gatgatcctc cagcgcgggg atctcatgct ggagttcttc
     4201 gcccacccta gggggaggct aactgaaaca cggaaggaga caataccgga aggaacccgc
     4261 gctatgacgg caataaaaag acagaataaa acgcacggtg ttgggtcgtt tgttcataaa
     4321 cgcggggttc ggtcccaggg ctggcactct gtcgataccc caccgagacc ccattggggc
     4381 caatacgccc gcgtttcttc cttttcccca ccccaccccc caagttcggg tgaaggccca
     4441 gggctcgcag ccaacgtcgg ggcggcaggc cctgccatag cctcaggtta ctcatatata
     4501 ctttagattg atttaaaact tcatttttaa tttaaaagga tctaggtgaa gatccttttt
     4561 gataatctca tgaccaaaat cccttaacgt gagttttcgt tccactgagc gtcagacccc
     4621 gtagaaaaga tcaaaggatc ttcttgagat cctttttttc tgcgcgtaat ctgctgcttg
     4681 caaacaaaaa aaccaccgct accagcggtg gtttgtttgc cggatcaaga gctaccaact
     4741 ctttttccga aggtaactgg cttcagcaga gcgcagatac caaatactgt tcttctagtg
     4801 tagccgtagt taggccacca cttcaagaac tctgtagcac cgcctacata cctcgctctg
     4861 ctaatcctgt taccagtggc tgctgccagt ggcgataagt cgtgtcttac cgggttggac
     4921 tcaagacgat agttaccgga taaggcgcag cggtcgggct gaacgggggg ttcgtgcaca
     4981 cagcccagct tggagcgaac gacctacacc gaactgagat acctacagcg tgagctatga
     5041 gaaagcgcca cgcttcccga agggagaaag gcggacaggt atccggtaag cggcagggtc
     5101 ggaacaggag agcgcacgag ggagcttcca gggggaaacg cctggtatct ttatagtcct
     5161 gtcgggtttc gccacctctg acttgagcgt cgatttttgt gatgctcgtc aggggggcgg
     5221 agcctatgga aaaacgccag caacgcggcc tttttacggt tcctggcctt ttgctggcct
     5281 tttgctcaca tgttctttcc tgcgttatcc cctgattctg tggataaccg tattaccgcc
     5341 atgcattagt tattaatagt aatcaattac ggggtcatta gttcatagcc catatatgga
     5401 gttccg
//
